>Addgene plasmid #44020 | pFGC5941-PacI | depositor full sequence | sequence record 59592 | pFGC5941-PacI sequence 8608 bps
TGGCAGGATATATTGTGGTGTAAACAAATTGACGCTTAGACAACTTAATAACACATTGCGGACGTTTTTA
ATGTACTGAATTAACGCCGAATTAATTCGAGCTCGGATCTGATAATTTATTTGAAAATTCATAAGAAAAG
CAAACGTTACATGAATTGATGAAACAATACAAAGACAGATAAAGCCACGCACATTTAGGATATTGGCCGA
GATTACTGAATATTGAGTAAGATCACGGAATTTCTGACAGGAGCATGTCTTCAATTCAGCCCAAATGGCA
GTTGAAATACTCAAACCGCCCCATATGCAGGAGCGGATCATTCATTGTTTGTTTGGTTGCCTTTGCCAAC
ATGGGAGTCCAAGATTCTGCAGTTAGATCTCGGTGACGGGCAGGACCGGACGGGGCGGTACCGGCAGGCT
GAAGTCCAGCTGCCAGAAACCCACGTCATGCCAGTTCCCGTGCTTGAAGCCGGCCGCCCGCAGCATGCCG
CGGGGGGCATATCCGAGCGCCTCGTGCATGCGCACGCTCGGGTCGTTGGGCAGCCCGATGACAGCGACCA
CGCTCTTGAAGCCCTGTGCCTCCAGGGACTTCAGCAGGTGGGTGTAGAGCGTGGAGCCCAGTCCCGTCCG
CTGGTGGCGGGGGGAGACGTACACGGTCGACTCGGCCGTCCAGTCGTAGGCGTTGCGTGCCTTCCAGGGG
CCCGCGTAGGCGATGCCGGCGACCTCGCCGTCCACCTCGGCGACGAGCCAGGGATAGCGCTCCCGCAGAC
GGACGAGGTCGTCCGTCCACTCCTGCGGTTCCTGCGGCTCGGTACGGAAGTTGACCGTGCTTGTCTCGAT
GTAGTGGTTGACGATGGTGCAGACCGCCGGCATGTCCGCCTCGGTGGCACGGCGGATGTCGGCCGGGCGT
CGTTCTGGGCTCATCGATTCGATTTGGTGTATCGAGATTGGTTATGAAATTCAGATGCTAGTGTAATGTA
TTGGTAATTTGGGAAGATATAATAGGAAGCAAGGCTATTTATCCATTTCTGAAAAGGCGAAATGGCGTCA
CCGCGAGCGTCACGCGCATTCCGTTCTTGCTGTAAAGCGTTGTTTGGTACACTTTTGACTAGCGAGGCTT
GGCGTGTCAGCGTATCTATTCAAAAGTCGTTAATGGCTGCGGATCAAGAAAAAGTTGGAATAGAAACAGA
ATACCCGCGAAATTCAGGCCCGGTTGCCATGTCCTACACGCCGAAATAAACGACCAAATTAGTAGAAAAA
TAAAAACTAGCTCAGATACTTACGTCACGTCTTGCGCACTGATTTGAAAAATCTCAGAATTCATGGATCC
TAGGTGAGTCTAGAGAGTTAATTAAGACCCGGGACTAGTCCCTAGAGTCCTGCTTTAATGAGATATGCGA
GACGCCTATGATCGCATGATATTTGCTTTCAATTCTGTTGTGCACGTTGTAAAAAACCTGAGCATGTGTA
GCTCAGATCCTTACCGCCGGTTTCGGTTCATTCTAATGAATATATCACCCGTTACTATCGTATTTTTATG
AATAATATTCTCCGTTCAATTTACTGATTGTACCCTACTACTTATATGTACAATATTAAAATGAAAACAA
TATATTGTGCTGAATAGGTTTATAGCGACATCTATGATAGAGCGCCACAATAACAAACAATTGCGTTTTA
TTATTACAAATCCAATTTTAAAAAAAGCGGCAGAACCGGTCAAACCTAAAAGACTGATTACATAAATCTT
ATTCAAATTTCAAAAGTGCCCCAGGGGCTAGTATCTACGACACACCGAGCGGCGAACTAATAACGCTCAC
TGAAGGGAACTCCGGTTCCCCGCCGGCGCGCATGGGTGAGATTCCTTGAAGTTGAGTATTGGCCGTCCGC
TCTACCGAAAGTTACGGGCACCATTCAACCCGGTCCAGCACGGCGGCCGGGTAACCGACTTGCTGCCCCG
AGAATTATGCAGCATTTTTTTGGTGTATGTGGGCCCCAAATGAAGTGCAGGTCAAACCTTGACAGTGACG
ACAAATCGTTGGGCGGGTCCAGGGCGAATTTTGCGACAACATGTCGAGGCTCAGCAGGACCTGCAGGCAT
GCAAGCTTGGCACTGGCCGTCGTTTTACAACGTCGTGACTGGGAAAACCCTGGCGTTACCCAACTTAATC
GCCTTGCAGCACATCCCCCTTTCGCCAGCTGGCGTAATAGCGAAGAGGCCCGCACCGATCGCCCTTCCCA
ACAGTTGCGCAGCCTGAATGGCGAATGCTAGAGCAGCTTGAGCTTGGATCAGATTGTCGTTTCCCGCCTT
CAGTTTAAACTATCAGTGTTTGACAGGATATATTGGCGGGTAAACCTAAGAGAAAAGAGCGTTTATTAGA
ATAACGGATATTTAAAAGGGCGTGAAAAGGTTTATCCGTTCGTCCATTTGTATGTGCATGCCAACCACAG
GGTTCCCCTCGGGATCAAAGTACTTTGATCCAACCCCTCCGCTGCTATAGTGCAGTCGGCTTCTGACGTT
CAGTGCAGCCGTCTTCTGAAAACGACATGTCGCACAAGTCCTAAGTTACGCGACAGGCTGCCGCCCTGCC
CTTTTCCTGGCGTTTTCTTGTCGCGTGTTTTAGTCGCATAAAGTAGAATACTTGCGACTAGAACCGGAGA
CATTACGCCATGAACAAGAGCGCCGCCGCTGGCCTGCTGGGCTATGCCCGCGTCAGCACCGACGACCAGG
ACTTGACCAACCAACGGGCCGAACTGCACGCGGCCGGCTGCACCAAGCTGTTTTCCGAGAAGATCACCGG
CACCAGGCGCGACCGCCCGGAGCTGGCCAGGATGCTTGACCACCTACGCCCTGGCGACGTTGTGACAGTG
ACCAGGCTAGACCGCCTGGCCCGCAGCACCCGCGACCTACTGGACATTGCCGAGCGCATCCAGGAGGCCG
GCGCGGGCCTGCGTAGCCTGGCAGAGCCGTGGGCCGACACCACCACGCCGGCCGGCCGCATGGTGTTGAC
CGTGTTCGCCGGCATTGCCGAGTTCGAGCGTTCCCTAATCATCGACCGCACCCGGAGCGGGCGCGAGGCC
GCCAAGGCCCGAGGCGTGAAGTTTGGCCCCCGCCCTACCCTCACCCCGGCACAGATCGCGCACGCCCGCG
AGCTGATCGACCAGGAAGGCCGCACCGTGAAAGAGGCGGCTGCACTGCTTGGCGTGCATCGCTCGACCCT
GTACCGCGCACTTGAGCGCAGCGAGGAAGTGACGCCCACCGAGGCCAGGCGGCGCGGTGCCTTCCGTGAG
GACGCATTGACCGAGGCCGACGCCCTGGCGGCCGCCGAGAATGAACGCCAAGAGGAACAAGCATGAAACC
GCACCAGGACGGCCAGGACGAACCGTTTTTCATTACCGAAGAGATCGAGGCGGAGATGATCGCGGCCGGG
TACGTGTTCGAGCCGCCCGCGCACGTCTCAACCGTGCGGCTGCATGAAATCCTGGCCGGTTTGTCTGATG
CCAAGCTGGCGGCCTGGCCGGCCAGCTTGGCCGCTGAAGAAACCGAGCGCCGCCGTCTAAAAAGGTGATG
TGTATTTGAGTAAAACAGCTTGCGTCATGCGGTCGCTGCGTATATGATGCGATGAGTAAATAAACAAATA
CGCAAGGGGAACGCATGAAGGTTATCGCTGTACTTAACCAGAAAGGCGGGTCAGGCAAGACGACCATCGC
AACCCATCTAGCCCGCGCCCTGCAACTCGCCGGGGCCGATGTTCTGTTAGTCGATTCCGATCCCCAGGGC
AGTGCCCGCGATTGGGCGGCCGTGCGGGAAGATCAACCGCTAACCGTTGTCGGCATCGACCGCCCGACGA
TTGACCGCGACGTGAAGGCCATCGGCCGGCGCGACTTCGTAGTGATCGACGGAGCGCCCCAGGCGGCGGA
CTTGGCTGTGTCCGCGATCAAGGCAGCCGACTTCGTGCTGATTCCGGTGCAGCCAAGCCCTTACGACATA
TGGGCCACCGCCGACCTGGTGGAGCTGGTTAAGCAGCGCATTGAGGTCACGGATGGAAGGCTACAAGCGG
CCTTTGTCGTGTCGCGGGCGATCAAAGGCACGCGCATCGGCGGTGAGGTTGCCGAGGCGCTGGCCGGGTA
CGAGCTGCCCATTCTTGAGTCCCGTATCACGCAGCGCGTGAGCTACCCAGGCACTGCCGCCGCCGGCACA
ACCGTTCTTGAATCAGAACCCGAGGGCGACGCTGCCCGCGAGGTCCAGGCGCTGGCCGCTGAAATTAAAT
CAAAACTCATTTGAGTTAATGAGGTAAAGAGAAAATGAGCAAAAGCACAAACACGCTAAGTGCCGGCCGT
CCGAGCGCACGCAGCAGCAAGGCTGCAACGTTGGCCAGCCTGGCAGACACGCCAGCCATGAAGCGGGTCA
ACTTTCAGTTGCCGGCGGAGGATCACACCAAGCTGAAGATGTACGCGGTACGCCAAGGCAAGACCATTAC
CGAGCTGCTATCTGAATACATCGCGCAGCTACCAGAGTAAATGAGCAAATGAATAAATGAGTAGATGAAT
TTTAGCGGCTAAAGGAGGCGGCATGGAAAATCAAGAACAACCAGGCACCGACGCCGTGGAATGCCCCATG
TGTGGAGGAACGGGCGGTTGGCCAGGCGTAAGCGGCTGGGTTGTCTGCCGGCCCTGCAATGGCACTGGAA
CCCCCAAGCCCGAGGAATCGGCGTGACGGTCGCAAACCATCCGGCCCGGTACAAATCGGCGCGGCGCTGG
GTGATGACCTGGTGGAGAAGTTGAAGGCCGCGCAGGCCGCCCAGCGGCAACGCATCGAGGCAGAAGCACG
CCCCGGTGAATCGTGGCAAGCGGCCGCTGATCGAATCCGCAAAGAATCCCGGCAACCGCCGGCAGCCGGT
GCGCCGTCGATTAGGAAGCCGCCCAAGGGCGACGAGCAACCAGATTTTTTCGTTCCGATGCTCTATGACG
TGGGCACCCGCGATAGTCGCAGCATCATGGACGTGGCCGTTTTCCGTCTGTCGAAGCGTGACCGACGAGC
TGGCGAGGTGATCCGCTACGAGCTTCCAGACGGGCACGTAGAGGTTTCCGCAGGGCCGGCCGGCATGGCC
AGTGTGTGGGATTACGACCTGGTACTGATGGCGGTTTCCCATCTAACCGAATCCATGAACCGATACCGGG
AAGGGAAGGGAGACAAGCCCGGCCGCGTGTTCCGTCCACACGTTGCGGACGTACTCAAGTTCTGCCGGCG
AGCCGATGGCGGAAAGCAGAAAGACGACCTGGTAGAAACCTGCATTCGGTTAAACACCACGCACGTTGCC
ATGCAGCGTACGAAGAAGGCCAAGAACGGCCGCCTGGTGACGGTATCCGAGGGTGAAGCCTTGATTAGCC
GCTACAAGATCGTAAAGAGCGAAACCGGGCGGCCGGAGTACATCGAGATCGAGCTAGCTGATTGGATGTA
CCGCGAGATCACAGAAGGCAAGAACCCGGACGTGCTGACGGTTCACCCCGATTACTTTTTGATCGATCCC
GGCATCGGCCGTTTTCTCTACCGCCTGGCACGCCGCGCCGCAGGCAAGGCAGAAGCCAGATGGTTGTTCA
AGACGATCTACGAACGCAGTGGCAGCGCCGGAGAGTTCAAGAAGTTCTGTTTCACCGTGCGCAAGCTGAT
CGGGTCAAATGACCTGCCGGAGTACGATTTGAAGGAGGAGGCGGGGCAGGCTGGCCCGATCCTAGTCATG
CGCTACCGCAACCTGATCGAGGGCGAAGCATCCGCCGGTTCCTAATGTACGGAGCAGATGCTAGGGCAAA
TTGCCCTAGCAGGGGAAAAAGGTCGAAAAGGTCTCTTTCCTGTGGATAGCACGTACATTGGGAACCCAAA
GCCGTACATTGGGAACCGGAACCCGTACATTGGGAACCCAAAGCCGTACATTGGGAACCGGTCACACATG
TAAGTGACTGATATAAAAGAGAAAAAAGGCGATTTTTCCGCCTAAAACTCTTTAAAACTTATTAAAACTC
TTAAAACCCGCCTGGCCTGTGCATAACTGTCTGGCCAGCGCACAGCCGAAGAGCTGCAAAAAGCGCCTAC
CCTTCGGTCGCTGCGCTCCCTACGCCCCGCCGCTTCGCGTCGGCCTATCGCGGCCGCTGGCCGCTCAAAA
ATGGCTGGCCTACGGCCAGGCAATCTACCAGGGCGCGGACAAGCCGCGCCGTCGCCACTCGACCGCCGGC
GCCCACATCAAGGCACCCTGCCTCGCGCGTTTCGGTGATGACGGTGAAAACCTCTGACACATGCAGCTCC
CGGAGACGGTCACAGCTTGTCTGTAAGCGGATGCCGGGAGCAGACAAGCCCGTCAGGGCGCGTCAGCGGG
TGTTGGCGGGTGTCGGGGCGCAGCCATGACCCAGTCACGTAGCGATAGCGGAGTGTATACTGGCTTAACT
ATGCGGCATCAGAGCAGATTGTACTGAGAGTGCACCATATGCGGTGTGAAATACCGCACAGATGCGTAAG
GAGAAAATACCGCATCAGGCGCTCTTCCGCTTCCTCGCTCACTGACTCGCTGCGCTCGGTCGTTCGGCTG
CGGCGAGCGGTATCAGCTCACTCAAAGGCGGTAATACGGTTATCCACAGAATCAGGGGATAACGCAGGAA
AGAACATGTGAGCAAAAGGCCAGCAAAAGGCCAGGAACCGTAAAAAGGCCGCGTTGCTGGCGTTTTTCCA
TAGGCTCCGCCCCCCTGACGAGCATCACAAAAATCGACGCTCAAGTCAGAGGTGGCGAAACCCGACAGGA
CTATAAAGATACCAGGCGTTTCCCCCTGGAAGCTCCCTCGTGCGCTCTCCTGTTCCGACCCTGCCGCTTA
CCGGATACCTGTCCGCCTTTCTCCCTTCGGGAAGCGTGGCGCTTTCTCATAGCTCACGCTGTAGGTATCT
CAGTTCGGTGTAGGTCGTTCGCTCCAAGCTGGGCTGTGTGCACGAACCCCCCGTTCAGCCCGACCGCTGC
GCCTTATCCGGTAACTATCGTCTTGAGTCCAACCCGGTAAGACACGACTTATCGCCACTGGCAGCAGCCA
CTGGTAACAGGATTAGCAGAGCGAGGTATGTAGGCGGTGCTACAGAGTTCTTGAAGTGGTGGCCTAACTA
CGGCTACACTAGAAGGACAGTATTTGGTATCTGCGCTCTGCTGAAGCCAGTTACCTTCGGAAAAAGAGTT
GGTAGCTCTTGATCCGGCAAACAAACCACCGCTGGTAGCGGTGGTTTTTTTGTTTGCAAGCAGCAGATTA
CGCGCAGAAAAAAAGGATCTCAAGAAGATCCTTTGATCTTTTCTACGGGGTCTGACGCTCAGTGGAACGA
AAACTCACGTTAAGGGATTTTGGTCATGCATTCTAGGTACTAAAACAATTCATCCAGTAAAATATAATAT
TTTATTTTCTCCCAATCAGGCTTGATCCCCAGTAAGTCAAAAAATAGCTCGACATACTGTTCTTCCCCGA
TATCCTCCCTGATCGACCGGACGCAGAAGGCAATGTCATACCACTTGTCCGCCCTGCCGCTTCTCCCAAG
ATCAATAAAGCCACTTACTTTGCCATCTTTCACAAAGATGTTGCTGTCTCCCAGGTCGCCGTGGGAAAAG
ACAAGTTCCTCTTCGGGCTTTTCCGTCTTTAAAAAATCATACAGCTCGCGCGGATCTTTAAATGGAGTGT
CTTCTTCCCAGTTTTCGCAATCCACATCGGCCAGATCGTTATTCAGTAAGTAATCCAATTCGGCTAAGCG
GCTGTCTAAGCTATTCGTATAGGGACAATCCGATATGTCGATGGAGTGAAAGAGCCTGATGCACTCCGCA
TACAGCTCGATAATCTTTTCAGGGCTTTGTTCATCTTCATACTCTTCCGAGCAAAGGACGCCATCGGCCT
CACTCATGAGCAGATTGCTCCAGCCATCATGCCGTTCAAAGTGCAGGACCTTTGGAACAGGCAGCTTTCC
TTCCAGCCATAGCATCATGTCCTTTTCCCGTTCCACATCATAGGTGGTCCCTTTATACCGGCTGTCCGTC
ATTTTTAAATATAGGTTTTCATTTTCTCCCACCAGCTTATATACCTTAGCAGGAGACATTCCTTCCGTAT
CTTTTACGCAGCGGTATTTTTCGATCAGTTTTTTCAATTCCGGTGATATTCTCATTTTAGCCATTTATTA
TTTCCTTCCTCTTTTCTACAGTATTTAAAGATACCCCAAGAAGCTAATTATAACAAGACGAACTCCAATT
CACTGTTCCTTGCATTCTAAAACCTTAAATACCAGAAAACAGCTTTTTCAAAGTTGTTTTCAAAGTTGGC
GTATAACATAGTATCGACGGAGCCGATTTTGAAACCGCGGTGATCACAGGCAGCAACGCTCTGTCATCGT
TACAATCAACATGCTACCCTCCGCGAGATCATCCGTGTTTCAAACCCGGCAGCTTAGTTGCCGTTCTTCC
GAATAGCATCGGTAACATGAGCAAAGTCTGCCGCCTTACAACGGCTCTCCCGCTGACGCCGTCCCGGACT
GATGGGCTGCCTGTATCGAGTGGTGATTTTGTGCCGAGCTGCCGGTCGGGGAGCTGTTGGCTGGCTGG
Features (pLannotate 1.2.2; 16 found; start..end, strand, type, name):
      1..25      +  misc_feature   LB T-DNA repeat: left border repeat from nopaline C58 T-DNA
    111..363     -  terminator     MAS terminator: mannopine synthase terminator
    376..924     -  CDS            bar: PAT_STRHY - Experimental evidence at protein level: Swiss-Prot protein existence level 1. Inactivates phosphinothricin (PPT) by transfer of an acetyl group from acetyl CoA. Can also acetylate demethylphosphinothricin but not PTT or glutamate. This enzyme is an effector of phosphinothricin tripeptide (PTT or bialaphos) resistance. From Streptomyces hygroscopicus. Introduced by genetic manipulation and expressed in glufosinate-tolerant maize by Dekalb Genetics.
    930..1310    -  promoter       MAS promoter: mannopine synthase promoter (Velten et al., 1984)
   1380..2087    +  terminator     OCS terminator: octopine synthase terminator
   2088..2108    +  misc_feature   MCS (fragment): pUC18/19 multiple cloning site
   2111..2265    +  CDS            lacZα (fragment): LacZα fragment of β-galactosidase; lacZ fragment
   2331..2355    +  misc_feature   RB T-DNA repeat: right border repeat from nopaline C58 T-DNA
   2694..3095    +  CDS            Y4CG_SINFN (fragment): Protein inferred from homology: Swiss-Prot protein existence level 3. From Sinorhizobium fredii (strain NBRC 101917 / NGR234).
   3655..4284    +  CDS            pVS1 StaA: stability protein from the Pseudomonas plasmid pVS1 (Heeb et al., 2000)
   4717..5785    +  CDS            pVS1 RepA (fragment): replication protein from the Pseudomonas plasmid pVS1 (Heeb et al., 2000)
   5851..6045    +  rep_origin     pVS1 oriV: origin of replication for the Pseudomonas plasmid pVS1 (Heeb et al., 2000)
   6248..6287    +  CDS            rop (fragment): Rop protein, which maintains plasmids at low copy number; rop
   6389..6529    +  misc_feature   bom: basis of mobility region from pBR322
   6715..7303    -  rep_origin     ori: high-copy-number ColE1/pMB1/pBR322/pUC origin of replication
   7390..8184    -  CDS            KanR: aminoglycoside phosphotransferase; aphA-3; confers resistance to kanamycin
