>Addgene plasmid #44020 | pFGC5941-PacI | addgene full sequence | sequence record 308247 | Addgene NGS Result
TGGCAGGATATATTGTGGTGTAAACAAATTGACGCTTAGACAACTTAATAACACATTGCGGACGTTTTTA
ATGTACTGAATTAACGCCGAATTAATTCGAGCTCGGATCTGATAATTTATTTGAAAATTCATAAGAAAAG
CAAACGTTACATGAATTGATGAAACAATACAAAGACAGATAAAGCCACGCACATTTAGGATATTGGCCGA
GATTACTGAATATTGAGTAAGATCACGGAATTTCTGACAGGAGCATGTCTTCAATTCAGCCCAAATGGCA
GTTGAAATACTCAAACCGCCCCATATGCAGGAGCGGATCATTCATTGTTTGTTTGGTTGCCTTTGCCAAC
ATGGGAGTCCAAGATTCTGCAGTCAAATCTCGGTGACGGGCAGGACCGGACGGGGCGGTACCGGCAGGCT
GAAGTCCAGCTGCCAGAAACCCACGTCATGCCAGTTCCCGTGCTTGAAGCCGGCCGCCCGCAGCATGCCG
CGGGGGGCATATCCGAGCGCCTCGTGCATGCGCACGCTCGGGTCGTTGGGCAGCCCGATGACAGCGACCA
CGCTCTTGAAGCCCTGTGCCTCCAGGGACTTCAGCAGGTGGGTGTAGAGCGTGGAGCCCAGTCCCGTCCG
CTGGTGGCGGGGGGAGACGTACACGGTCGACTCGGCCGTCCAGTCGTAGGCGTTGCGTGCCTTCCAGGGG
CCCGCGTAGGCGATGCCGGCGACCTCGCCGTCCACCTCGGCGACGAGCCAGGGATAGCGCTCCCGCAGAC
GGACGAGGTCGTCCGTCCACTCCTGCGGTTCCTGCGGCTCGGTACGGAAGTTGACCGTGCTTGTCTCGAT
GTAGTGGTTGACGATGGTGCAGACCGCCGGCATGTCCGCCTCGGTGGCACGGCGGATGTCGGCCGGGCGT
CGTTCTGGGCTCATCGATTCGATTTGGTGTATCGAGATTGGTTATGAAATTCAGATGCTAGTGTAATGTA
TTGGTAATTTGGGAAGATATAATAGGAAGCAAGGCTATTTATCCATTTCTGAAAAGGCGAAATGGCGTCA
CCGCGAGCGTCACGCGCATTCCGTTCTTGCTGTAAAGCGTTGTTTGGTACACTTTTGACTAGCGAGGCTT
GGCGTGTCAGCGTATCTATTCAAAAGTCGTTAATGGCTGCGGATCAAGAAAAAGTTGGAATAGAAACAGA
ATACCCGCGAAATTCAGGCCCGGTTGCCATGTCCTACACGCCGAAATAAACGACCAAATTAGTAGAAAAA
TAAAAACTGACTCGGATACTTACGTCACGTCTTGCGCACTGATTTGAAAAATCTCAGAATTCATGGATCC
TAGGTGAGTCTAGAGAGTTAATTAAGACCCGGGACTAGTCCCTAGAGTCCTGCTTTAATGAGATATGCGA
GACGCCTATGATCGCATGATATTTGCTTTCAATTCTGTTGTGCACGTTGTAAAAAACCTGAGCATGTGTA
GCTCAGATCCTTACCGCCGGTTTCGGTTCATTCTAATGAATATATCACCCGTTACTATCGTATTTTTATG
AATAATATTCTCCGTTCAATTTACTGATTGTACCCTACTACTTATATGTACAATATTAAAATGAAAACAA
TATATTGTGCTGAATAGGTTTATAGCGACATCTATGATAGAGCGCCACAATAACAAACAATTGCGTTTTA
TTATTACAAATCCAATTTTAAAAAAAGCGGCAGAACCGGTCAAACCTAAAAGACTGATTACATAAATCTT
ATTCAAATTTCAAAAGTGCCCCAGGGGCTAGTATCTACGACACACCGAGCGGCGAACTAATAACGCTCAC
TGAAGGGAACTCCGGTTCCCCGCCGGCGCGCATGGGTGAGATTCCTTGAAGTTGAGTATTGGCCGTCCGC
TCTACCGAAAGTTACGGGCACCATTCAACCCGGTCCAGCACGGCGGCCGGGTAACCGACTTGCTGCCCCG
AGAATTATGCAGCATTTTTTTGGTGTATGTGGGCCCCAAATGAAGTGCAGGTCAAACCTTGACAGTGACG
ACAAATCGTTGGGCGGGTCCAGGGCGAATTTTGCGACAACATGTCGAGGCTCAGCAGGACCTGCAGGCAT
GCAAGCTTGGCACTGGCCGTCGTTTTACAACGTCGTGACTGGGAAAACCCTGGCGTTACCCAACTTAATC
GCCTTGCAGCACATCCCCCTTTCGCCAGCTGGCGTAATAGCGAAGAGGCCCGCACCGATCGCCCTTCCCA
ACAGTTGCGCAGCCTGAATGGCGAATGCTAGAGCAGCTTGAGCTTGGATCAGATTGTCGTTTCCCGCCTT
CAGTTTAAACTATCAGTGTTTGACAGGATATATTGGCGGGTAAACCTAAGAGAAAAGAGCGTTTATTAGA
ATAATCGGATATTTAAAAGGGCGTGAAAAGGTTTATCCGTTCGTCCATTTGTATGTGCATGCCAACCACA
GGGTTCCCCTCGGGATCAAAGTACTTTGATCCAACCCCTCCGCTGCTATAGTGCAGTCGGCTTCTGACGT
TCAGTGCAGCCGTCTTCTGAAAACGACATGTCGCACAAGTCCTAAGTTACGCGACAGGCTGCCGCCCTGC
CCTTTTCCTGGCGTTTTCTTGTCGCGTGTTTTAGTCGCATAAAGTAGAATACTTGCGACTAGAACCGGAG
ACATTACGCCATGAACAAGAGCGCCGCCGCTGGCCTGCTGGGCTATGCCCGCGTCAGCACCGACGACCAG
GACTTGACCAACCAACGGGCCGAACTGCACGCGGCCGGCTGCACCAAGCTGTTTTCCGAGAAGATCACCG
GCACCAGGCGCGACCGCCCGGAGCTGGCCAGGATGCTTGACCACCTACGCCCTGGCGACGTTGTGACAGT
GACCAGGCTAGACCGCCTGGCCCGCAGCACCCGCGACCTACTGGACATTGCCGAGCGCATCCAGGAGGCC
GGCGCGGGCCTGCGTAGCCTGGCAGAGCCGTGGGCCGACACCACCACGCCGGCCGGCCGCATGGTGTTGA
CCGTGTTCGCCGGCATTGCCGAGTTCGAGCGTTCCCTAATCATCGACCGCACCCGGAGCGGGCGCGAGGC
CGCCAAGGCCCGAGGCGTGAAGTTTGGCCCCCGCCCTACCCTCACCCCGGCACAGATCGCGCACGCCCGC
GAGCTGATCGACCAGGAAGGCCGCACCGTGAAAGAGGCGGCTGCACTGCTTGGCGTGCATCGCTCGACCC
TGTACCGCGCACTTGAGCGCAGCGAGGAAGTGACGCCCACCGAGGCCAGGCGGCGCGGTGCCTTCCGTGA
GGACGCATTGACCGAGGCCGACGCCCTGGCGGCCGCCGAGAATGAACGCCAAGAGGAACAAGCATGAAAC
CGCACCAGGACGGCCAGGACGAACCGTTTTTCATTACCGAAGAGATCGAGGCGGAGATGATCGCGGCCGG
GTACGTGTTCGAGCCGCCCGCGCACGTCTCAACCGTGCGGCTGCATGAAATCCTGGCCGGTTTGTCTGAT
GCCAAGCTGGCGGCCTGGCCGGCCAGCTTGGCCGCTGAAGAAACCGAGCGCCGCCGTCTAAAAAGGTGAT
GTGTATTTGAGTAAAACAGCTTGCGTCATGCGGTCGCTGCGTATATGATGCGATGAGTAAATAAACAAAT
ACGCAAGGGGAACGCATGAAGGTTATCGCTGTACTTAACCAGAAAGGCGGGTCAGGCAAGACGACCATCG
CAACCCATCTAGCCCGCGCCCTGCAACTCGCCGGGGCCGATGTTCTGTTAGTCGATTCCGATCCCCAGGG
CAGTGCCCGCGATTGGGCGGCCGTGCGGGAAGATCAACCGCTAACCGTTGTCGGCATCGACCGCCCGACG
ATTGACCGCGACGTGAAGGCCATCGGCCGGCGCGACTTCGTAGTGATCGACGGAGCGCCCCAGGCGGCGG
ACTTGGCTGTGTCCGCGATCAAGGCAGCCGACTTCGTGCTGATTCCGGTGCAGCCAAGCCCTTACGACAT
ATGGGCCACCGCCGACCTGGTGGAGCTGGTTAAGCAGCGCATTGAGGTCACGGATGGAAGGCTACAAGCG
GCCTTTGTCGTGTCGCGGGCGATCAAAGGCACGCGCATCGGCGGTGAGGTTGCCGAGGCGCTGGCCGGGT
ACGAGCTGCCCATTCTTGAGTCCCGTATCACGCAGCGCGTGAGCTACCCAGGCACTGCCGCCGCCGGCAC
AACCGTTCTTGAATCAGAACCCGAGGGCGACGCTGCCCGCGAGGTCCAGGCGCTGGCCGCTGAAATTAAA
TCAAAACTCATTTGAGTTAATGAGGTAAAGAGAAAATGAGCAAAAGCACAAACACGCTAAGTGCCGGCCG
TCCGAGCGCACGCAGCAGCAAGGCTGCAACGTTGGCCAGCCTGGCAGACACGCCAGCCATGAAGCGGGTC
AACTTTCAGTTGCCGGCGGAGGATCACACCAAGCTGAAGATGTACGCGGTACGCCAAGGCAAGACCATTA
CCGAGCTGCTATCTGAATACATCGCGCAGCTACCAGAGTAAATGAGCAAATGAATAAATGAGTAGATGAA
TTTTAGCGGCTAAAGGAGGCGGCATGGAAAATCAAGAACAACCAGGCACCGACGCCGTGGAATGCCCCAT
GTGTGGAGGAACGGGCGGTTGGCCAGGCGTAAGCGGCTGGGTTGCCTGCCGGCCCTGCAATGGCACTGGA
ACCCCCAAGCCCGAGGAATCGGCGTGAGCGGTCGCAAACCATCCGGCCCGGTACAAATCGGCGCGGCGCT
GGGTGATGACCTGGTGGAGAAGTTGAAGGCCGCGCAGGCCGCCCAGCGGCAACGCATCGAGGCAGAAGCA
CGCCCCGGTGAATCGTGGCAAGCGGCCGCTGATCGAATCCGCAAAGAATCCCGGCAACCGCCGGCAGCCG
GTGCGCCGTCGATTAGGAAGCCGCCCAAGGGCGACGAGCAACCAGATTTTTTCGTTCCGATGCTCTATGA
CGTGGGCACCCGCGATAGTCGCAGCATCATGGACGTGGCCGTTTTCCGTCTGTCGAAGCGTGACCGACGA
GCTGGCGAGGTGATCCGCTACGAGCTTCCAGACGGGCACGTAGAGGTTTCCGCAGGGCCGGCCGGCATGG
CCAGTGTGTGGGATTACGACCTGGTACTGATGGCGGTTTCCCATCTAACCGAATCCATGAACCGATACCG
GGAAGGGAAGGGAGACAAGCCCGGCCGCGTGTTCCGTCCACACGTTGCGGACGTACTCAAGTTCTGCCGG
CGAGCCGATGGCGGAAAGCAGAAAGACGACCTGGTAGAAACCTGCATTCGGTTAAACACCACGCACGTTG
CCATGCAGCGTACGAAGAAGGCCAAGAACGGCCGCCTGGTGACGGTATCCGAGGGTGAAGCCTTGATTAG
CCGCTACAAGATCGTAAAGAGCGAAACCGGGCGGCCGGAGTACATCGAGATCGAGCTAGCTGATTGGATG
TACCGCGAGATCACAGAAGGCAAGAACCCGGACGTGCTGACGGTTCACCCCGATTACTTTTTGATCGATC
CCGGCATCGGCCGTTTTCTCTACCGCCTGGCACGCCGCGCCGCAGGCAAGGCAGAAGCCAGATGGTTGTT
CAAGACGATCTACGAACGCAGTGGCAGCGCCGGAGAGTTCAAGAAGTTCTGTTTCACCGTGCGCAAGCTG
ATCGGGTCAAATGACCTGCCGGAGTACGATTTGAAGGAGGAGGCGGGGCAGGCTGGCCCGATCCTAGTCA
TGCGCTACCGCAACCTGATCGAGGGCGAAGCATCCGCCGGTTCCTAATGTACGGAGCAGATGCTAGGGCA
AATTGCCCTAGCAGGGGAAAAAGGTCGAAAAGGTCTCTTTCCTGTGGATAGCACGTACATTGGGAACCCA
AAGCCGTACATTGGGAACCGGAACCCGTACATTGGGAACCCAAAGCCGTACATTGGGAACCGGTCACACA
TGTAAGTGACTGATATAAAAGAGAAAAAAGGCGATTTTTCCGCCTAAAACTCTTTAAAACTTATTAAAAC
TCTTAAAACCCGCCTGGCCTGTGCATAACTGTCTGGCCAGCGCACAGCCGAAGAGCTGCAAAAAGCGCCT
ACCCTTCGGTCGCTGCGCTCCCTACGCCCCGCCGCTTCGCGTCGGCCTATCGCGGCCGCTGGCCGCTCAA
AAATGGCTGGCCTACGGCCAGGCAATCTACCAGGGCGCGGACAAGCCGCGCCGTCGCCACTCGACCGCCG
GCGCCCACATCAAGGCACCCTGCCTCGCGCGTTTCGGTGATGACGGTGAAAACCTCTGACACATGCAGCT
CCCGGAGACGGTCACAGCTTGTCTGTAAGCGGATGCCGGGAGCAGACAAGCCCGTCAGGGCGCGTCAGCG
GGTGTTGGCGGGTGTCGGGGCGCAGCCATGACCCAGTCACGTAGCGATAGCGGAGTGTATACTGGCTTAA
CTATGCGGCATCAGAGCAGATTGTACTGAGAGTGCACCATATGCGGTGTGAAATACCGCACAGATGCGTA
AGGAGAAAATACCGCATCAGGCGCTCTTCCGCTTCCTCGCTCACTGACTCGCTGCGCTCGGTCGTTCGGC
TGCGGCGAGCGGTATCAGCTCACTCAAAGGCGGTAATACGGTTATCCACAGAATCAGGGGATAACGCAGG
AAAGAACATGTGAGCAAAAGGCCAGCAAAAGGCCAGGAACCGTAAAAAGGCCGCGTTGCTGGCGTTTTTC
CATAGGCTCCGCCCCCCTGACGAGCATCACAAAAATCGACGCTCAAGTCAGAGGTGGCGAAACCCGACAG
GACTATAAAGATACCAGGCGTTTCCCCCTGGAAGCTCCCTCGTGCGCTCTCCTGTTCCGACCCTGCCGCT
TACCGGATACCTGTCCGCCTTTCTCCCTTCGGGAAGCGTGGCGCTTTCTCATAGCTCACGCTGTAGGTAT
CTCAGTTCGGTGTAGGTCGTTCGCTCCAAGCTGGGCTGTGTGCACGAACCCCCCGTTCAGCCCGACCGCT
GCGCCTTATCCGGTAACTATCGTCTTGAGTCCAACCCGGTAAGACACGACTTATCGCCACTGGCAGCAGC
CACTGGTAACAGGATTAGCAGAGCGAGGTATGTAGGCGGTGCTACAGAGTTCTTGAAGTGGTGGCCTAAC
TACGGCTACACTAGAAGGACAGTATTTGGTATCTGCGCTCTGCTGAAGCCAGTTACCTTCGGAAAAAGAG
TTGGTAGCTCTTGATCCGGCAAACAAACCACCGCTGGTAGCGGTGGTTTTTTTGTTTGCAAGCAGCAGAT
TACGCGCAGAAAAAAAGGATCTCAAGAAGATCCTTTGATCTTTTCTACGGGGTCTGACGCTCAGTGGAAC
GAAAACTCACGTTAAGGGATTTTGGTCATGCATTCTAGGTACTAAAACAATTCATCCAGTAAAATATAAT
ATTTTATTTTCTCCCAATCAGGCTTGATCCCCAGTAAGTCAAAAAATAGCTCGACATACTGTTCTTCCCC
GATATCCTCCCTGATCGACCGGACGCAGAAGGCAATGTCATACCACTTGTCCGCCCTGCCGCTTCTCCCA
AGATCAATAAAGCCACTTACTTTGCCATCTTTCACAAAGATGTTGCTGTCTCCCAGGTCGCCGTGGGAAA
AGACAAGTTCCTCTTCGGGCTTTTCCGTCTTTAAAAAATCATACAGCTCGCGCGGATCTTTAAATGGAGT
GTCTTCTTCCCAGTTTTCGCAATCCACATCGGCCAGATCGTTATTCAGTAAGTAATCCAATTCGGCTAAG
CGGCTGTCTAAGCTATTCGTATAGGGACAATCCGATATGTCGATGGAGTGAAAGAGCCTGATGCACTCCG
CATACAGCTCGATAATCTTTTCAGGGCTTTGTTCATCTTCATACTCTTCCGAGCAAAGGACGCCATCGGC
CTCACTCATGAGCAGATTGCTCCAGCCATCATGCCGTTCAAAGTGCAGGACCTTTGGAACAGGCAGCTTT
CCTTCCAGCCATAGCATCATGTCCTTTTCCCGTTCCACATCATAGGTGGTCCCTTTATACCGGCTGTCCG
TCATTTTTAAATATAGGTTTTCATTTTCTCCCACCAGCTTATATACCTTAGCAGGAGACATTCCTTCCGT
ATCTTTTACGCAGCGGTATTTTTCGATCAGTTTTTTCAATTCCGGTGATATTCTCATTTTAGCCATTTAT
TATTTCCTTCCTCTTTTCTACAGTATTTAAAGATACCCCAAGAAGCTAATTATAACAAGACGAACTCCAA
TTCACTGTTCCTTGCATTCTAAAACCTTAAATACCAGAAAACAGCTTTTTCAAAGTTGTTTTCAAAGTTG
GCGTATAACATAGTATCGACGGAGCCGATTTTGAAACCGCGGTGATCACAGGCAGCAACGCTCTGTCATC
GTTACAATCAACATGCTACCCTCCGCGAGATCATCCGTGTTTCAAACCCGGCAGCTTAGTTGCCGTTCTT
CCGAATAGCATCGGTAACATGAGCAAAGTCTGCCGCCTTACAACGGCTCTCCCGCTGACGCCGTCCCGGA
CTGATGGGCTGCCTGTATCGAGTGGTGATTTTGTGCCGAGCTGCCGGTCGGGGAGCTGTTGGCTGGCTGG
Features (pLannotate 1.2.2; 16 found; start..end, strand, type, name):
      1..25      +  misc_feature   LB T-DNA repeat: left border repeat from nopaline C58 T-DNA
    111..363     -  terminator     MAS terminator: mannopine synthase terminator
    376..924     -  CDS            bar: PAT_STRHY - Experimental evidence at protein level: Swiss-Prot protein existence level 1. Inactivates phosphinothricin (PPT) by transfer of an acetyl group from acetyl CoA. Can also acetylate demethylphosphinothricin but not PTT or glutamate. This enzyme is an effector of phosphinothricin tripeptide (PTT or bialaphos) resistance. From Streptomyces hygroscopicus. Introduced by genetic manipulation and expressed in glufosinate-tolerant maize by Dekalb Genetics.
    930..1310    -  promoter       MAS promoter: mannopine synthase promoter (Velten et al., 1984)
   1380..2087    +  terminator     OCS terminator: octopine synthase terminator
   2088..2108    +  misc_feature   MCS (fragment): pUC18/19 multiple cloning site
   2111..2265    +  CDS            lacZα (fragment): LacZα fragment of β-galactosidase; lacZ fragment
   2331..2355    +  misc_feature   RB T-DNA repeat: right border repeat from nopaline C58 T-DNA
   2695..3096    +  CDS            Y4CG_SINFN (fragment): Protein inferred from homology: Swiss-Prot protein existence level 3. From Sinorhizobium fredii (strain NBRC 101917 / NGR234).
   3656..4285    +  CDS            pVS1 StaA: stability protein from the Pseudomonas plasmid pVS1 (Heeb et al., 2000)
   4714..5787    +  CDS            pVS1 RepA: replication protein from the Pseudomonas plasmid pVS1 (Heeb et al., 2000)
   5853..6047    +  rep_origin     pVS1 oriV: origin of replication for the Pseudomonas plasmid pVS1 (Heeb et al., 2000)
   6250..6289    +  CDS            rop (fragment): Rop protein, which maintains plasmids at low copy number; rop
   6391..6531    +  misc_feature   bom: basis of mobility region from pBR322
   6717..7305    -  rep_origin     ori: high-copy-number ColE1/pMB1/pBR322/pUC origin of replication
   7392..8186    -  CDS            KanR: aminoglycoside phosphotransferase; aphA-3; confers resistance to kanamycin
