[The description below was written by a language model from this plasmid's Addgene catalogue record and pLannotate feature annotations shown in this document.]
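Description:
pFGC5941-PacI is an empty binary T-DNA vector for Agrobacterium-mediated plant transformation, derived from the 11.4 kb plant RNAi vector pFGC5941 by successive deletions (NcoI/BamHI, then EcoRI/NcoI). Both the depositor sequence and the repository's sequencing result come to about 8.6 kb and carry essentially the same annotations, consistent with removal of roughly 2.8 kb from the parent. The backbone outside the T-DNA carries a high-copy ColE1/pMB1-type origin with the pBR322 bom mobilisation region and a small rop remnant for propagation in E. coli. It also carries the pVS1 oriV, RepA and StaA functions that provide replication and stable maintenance in Agrobacterium. Bacterial selection is by kanamycin through an aphA-3 aminoglycoside phosphotransferase gene.

Between the nopaline-type left and right border repeats, the T-DNA retains a plant selection cassette in which the mannopine synthase promoter and terminator drive bar. This gene encodes the phosphinothricin acetyltransferase from Streptomyces hygroscopicus, which confers tolerance to glufosinate/bialaphos herbicides. Next to it lie an octopine synthase terminator, a short pUC-type multiple cloning site fragment and a lacZα fragment. No plant promoter for a cargo gene is annotated in either feature table, so the expression elements of the parent appear to have been deleted. Any inserted cassette would presumably need to bring its own promoter. The name suggests a PacI site serves as the cloning position, but neither the site nor its location is annotated in the record. The associated publication concerns construction of short tandem target mimics (STTMs) to block microRNA function, so this vector most likely serves as the recipient binary plasmid for delivering such cassettes into plants.
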