Addgene plasmid #44020: pFGC5941-PacI
Purpose: (Empty Backbone)
Depositing lab: Guiliang Tang. Depositing organization: Michigan Technological University. Publication: Construction of short tandem target mimic (STTM) to block the functions of plant and animal microRNAs. Tang G, Yan J, Gu Y, Qiao M, Fan R, Mao Y, Tang X. Methods. 2012 Oct;58(2):118-25. doi: 10.1016/j.ymeth.2012.10.006. Epub 2012 Oct 23. PubMed 23098881.
Backbone
  Vector backbone: pFGC5941
  Backbone manufacturer: http://www.arabidopsis.org/servlet/TairObject?id=500300075&type=vector
  Backbone size (bp): 11405
  Modifications to backbone: Several steps of deletion with (1) NcoI and BamHI, and (2)EcoRI and NcoI.
Growth in bacteria
  Bacterial resistance: Kanamycin, 50 μg/mL
  Growth temperature: 37°C
  Growth strain: DH5alpha
  Copy number: High Copy
Terms and licenses: Academic/Nonprofit Terms; Industry Terms: Not Available to Industry
How to cite: pFGC5941-PacI was a gift from Guiliang Tang (Addgene plasmid # 44020 ; http://n2t.net/addgene:44020 ; RRID:Addgene_44020)
